>Addgene plasmid #207679 | qTAG-N-Blast-sTagRFP | addgene full sequence | sequence record 413744 | Addgene NGS Result
TCGCGCGTTTCGGTGATGACGGTGAAAACCTCTGACACATGCAGCTCCCGGAGACGGTCACAGCTTGTCT
GTAAGCGGATGCCGGGAGCAGACAAGCCCGTCAGGGCGCGTCAGCGGGTGTTGGCGGGTGTCGGGGCTGG
CTTAACTATGCGGCATCAGAGCAGATTGTACTGAGAGTGCACCATATGCGGTGTGAAATACCGCACAGAT
GCGTAAGGAGAAAATACCGCATCAGGCGCCATTCGCCATTCAGGCTGCGCAACTGTTGGGAAGGGCGATC
GGTGCGGGCCTCTTCGCTATTACGCCAGCTGGCGAAAGGGGGATGTGCTGCAAGGCGATTAAGTTGGGTA
ACGCCAGGGTTTTCCCAGTCACGACGTTGTAAAACGACGGCCAGTGAATTCGGCAAGAGCAAGACCGGTA
GCTACCGTTCGTATAGCATACATTATACGAAGTTATCTGCTAGCATGGCCAAGCCTTTGTCTCAAGAAGA
ATCCACCCTCATTGAAAGAGCAACGGCTACAATCAACAGCATCCCCATCTCTGAAGACTACAGCGTCGCC
AGCGCAGCTCTCTCTAGCGACGGCCGCATCTTCACTGGTGTCAATGTATATCATTTTACTGGGGGACCTT
GTGCAGAACTCGTGGTGCTGGGCACTGCTGCTGCTGCGGCAGCTGGCAACCTGACTTGTATCGTCGCGAT
CGGAAATGAGAACAGGGGCATCTTGAGCCCCTGCGGACGGTGCCGACAGGTGCTTCTCGATCTGCATCCT
GGGATCAAAGCCATAGTGAAGGACAGTGATGGACAGCCGACGGCAGTTGGGATTCGTGAATTGCTGCCCT
CTGGTTATGTGTGGGAGGGCGGATCCGGAGCTACTAACTTCAGCCTGCTGAAGCAGGCCGGAGACGTGGA
GGAGAACCCTGGACCTTCTAGAATAACTTCGTATAGCATACATTATACGAACGGTAGCACGCGTGGAGGT
GGCGGTTCCGGCAAGCCCATCCCCAACCCCCTGCTGGGCCTGGACAGCACCGGAGGTGGCGGATCAATGG
TGTCTAAGGGCGAGGAACTGATTAAGGAGAATATGCACATGAAGCTGTACATGGAGGGCACCGTGAACAA
CCACCACTTCAAATGCACCTCCGAGGGCGAAGGCAAGCCCTACGAGGGCACCCAGACCATGAGAATCAAG
GTGGTCGAGGGCGGCCCTCTCCCCTTCGCCTTCGACATCCTGGCTACCAGCTTCATGTACGGCAGCAGAA
CCTTCATCAACCACACCCAGGGCATCCCCGATTTCTTTAAGCAGTCCTTCCCAGAGGGCTTCACATGGGA
GAGAGTCACCACATACGAGGACGGGGGCGTGCTGACCGCCACCCAGGACACCAGCCTCCAGGACGGCTGC
CTCATCTACAACGTCAAGATCAGAGGGGTGAACTTCCCATCCAACGGCCCTGTGATGCAGAAGAAAACAC
TCGGCTGGGAGGCCAACACCGAGATGCTGTACCCCGCTGACGGCGGCCTGGAAGGCAGAACCGTCATGGC
CCTGAAGCTCGTGGGCGGGGGCCACCTGATCTGCAACTTCAAGACCACATACAGGTCCAAGAAACCCGCT
AAGAACCTGAAGATGCCCGGAGTGTACTATGTGGACCACAGACTGGAGAGAATCAAGGAGGCCGACAAAG
AGACATACGTCGAGCAGCACGAGGTGGCTGTGGCCAGATACTGCGACCTCCCTAGCAAACTGGGCCACAA
GCTGAACGGCATGGACGAGCTGTACAAGGGTGGAGGCGGATCTCTCGAGGGAGGAAGCGGAGGATCTGGC
GGTACCAAGCTTGGCGTAATCATGGTCATAGCTGTTTCCTGTGTGAAATTGTTATCCGCTCACAATTCCA
CACAACATACGAGCCGGAAGCATAAAGTGTAAAGCCTGGGGTGCCTAATGAGTGAGCTAACTCACATTAA
TTGCGTTGCGCTCACTGCCCGCTTTCCAGTCGGGAAACCTGTCGTGCCAGCTGCATTAATGAATCGGCCA
ACGCGCGGGGAGAGGCGGTTTGCGTATTGGGCGCTCTTCCGCTTCCTCGCTCACTGACTCGCTGCGCTCG
GTCGTTCGGCTGCGGCGAGCGGTATCAGCTCACTCAAAGGCGGTAATACGGTTATCCACAGAATCAGGGG
ATAACGCAGGAAAGAACATGTGAGCAAAAGGCCAGCAAAAGGCCAGGAACCGTAAAAAGGCCGCGTTGCT
GGCGTTTTTCCATAGGCTCCGCCCCCCTGACGAGCATCACAAAAATCGACGCTCAAGTCAGAGGTGGCGA
AACCCGACAGGACTATAAAGATACCAGGCGTTTCCCCCTGGAAGCTCCCTCGTGCGCTCTCCTGTTCCGA
CCCTGCCGCTTACCGGATACCTGTCCGCCTTTCTCCCTTCGGGAAGCGTGGCGCTTTCTCATAGCTCACG
CTGTAGGTATCTCAGTTCGGTGTAGGTCGTTCGCTCCAAGCTGGGCTGTGTGCACGAACCCCCCGTTCAG
CCCGACCGCTGCGCCTTATCCGGTAACTATCGTCTTGAGTCCAACCCGGTAAGACACGACTTATCGCCAC
TGGCAGCAGCCACTGGTAACAGGATTAGCAGAGCGAGGTATGTAGGCGGTGCTACAGAGTTCTTGAAGTG
GTGGCCTAACTACGGCTACACTAGAAGAACAGTATTTGGTATCTGCGCTCTGCTGAAGCCAGTTACCTTC
GGAAAAAGAGTTGGTAGCTCTTGATCCGGCAAACAAACCACCGCTGGTAGCGGTGGTTTTTTTGTTTGCA
AGCAGCAGATTACGCGCAGAAAAAAAGGATCTCAAGAAGATCCTTTGATCTTTTCTACGGGGTCTGACGC
TCAGTGGAACGAAAACTCACGTTAAGGGATTTTGGTCATGAGATTATCAAAAAGGATCTTCACCTAGATC
CTTTTAAATTAAAAATGAAGTTTTAAATCAATCTAAAGTATATATGAGTAAACTTGGTCTGACAGTTACC
AATGCTTAATCAGTGAGGCACCTATCTCAGCGATCTGTCTATTTCGTTCATCCATAGTTGCCTGACTCCC
CGTCGTGTAGATAACTACGATACGGGAGGGCTTACCATCTGGCCCCAGTGCTGCAATGATACCGCGAGAC
CCACGCTCACCGGCTCCAGATTTATCAGCAATAAACCAGCCAGCCGGAAGGGCCGAGCGCAGAAGTGGTC
CTGCAACTTTATCCGCCTCCATCCAGTCTATTAATTGTTGCCGGGAAGCTAGAGTAAGTAGTTCGCCAGT
TAATAGTTTGCGCAACGTTGTTGCCATTGCTACAGGCATCGTGGTGTCACGCTCGTCGTTTGGTATGGCT
TCATTCAGCTCCGGTTCCCAACGATCAAGGCGAGTTACATGATCCCCCATGTTGTGCAAAAAAGCGGTTA
GCTCCTTCGGTCCTCCGATCGTTGTCAGAAGTAAGTTGGCCGCAGTGTTATCACTCATGGTTATGGCAGC
ACTGCATAATTCTCTTACTGTCATGCCATCCGTAAGATGCTTTTCTGTGACTGGTGAGTACTCAACCAAG
TCATTCTGAGAATAGTGTATGCGGCGACCGAGTTGCTCTTGCCCGGCGTCAATACGGGATAATACCGCGC
CACATAGCAGAACTTTAAAAGTGCTCATCATTGGAAAACGTTCTTCGGGGCGAAAACTCTCAAGGATCTT
ACCGCTGTTGAGATCCAGTTCGATGTAACCCACTCGTGCACCCAACTGATCTTCAGCATCTTTTACTTTC
ACCAGCGTTTCTGGGTGAGCAAAAACAGGAAGGCAAAATGCCGCAAAAAAGGGAATAAGGGCGACACGGA
AATGTTGAATACTCATACTCTTCCTTTTTCAATATTATTGAAGCATTTATCAGGGTTATTGTCTCATGAG
CGGATACATATTTGAATGTATTTAGAAAAATAAACAAATAGGGGTTCCGCGCACATTTCCCCGAAAAGTG
CCACCTGACGTCTAAGAAACCATTATTATCATGACATTAACCTATAAAAATAGGCGTATCACGAGGCCCT
TTCGTC
Features (pLannotate 1.2.2; 14 found; start..end, strand, type, name):
    137..236     +  misc_feature   bom (fragment): basis of mobility region from pBR322
    242..399     -  CDS            lacZα (fragment): LacZα fragment of β-galactosidase; lacZ fragment
    423..456     +  protein_bind   lox71: Left element (LE) mutant of loxP (Araki et al., 2010). Cre-mediated recombination occurs in the 8-bp core sequence (GCATACAT). Cre recombinase
    465..860     +  CDS            BSD: blasticidin S deaminase; Aspergillus terreus BSD; confers resistance to blasticidin
    933..966     +  protein_bind   lox66: Right element (RE) mutant of loxP (Araki et al., 2010). Cre-mediated recombination occurs in the 8-bp core sequence (GCATACAT). Cre recombinase
   1047..1778    +  CDS            TagRFP-T: TagRFP-T is a basic (constitutively fluorescent) red fluorescent protein published in 2008, derived from Entacmaea quadricolor. It has low acid sensitivity.
   1869..1885    -  protein_bind   lac operator: The lac repressor binds to the lac operator to inhibit transcription in E. coli. This inhibition can be relieved by adding lactose or isopropyl-β-D-thiogalactopyranoside (IPTG). lac repressor encoded by lacI
   1893..1923    -  promoter       lac promoter: promoter for the E. coli lac operon
   1938..1959    -  protein_bind   CAP binding site: CAP binding activates transcription in the presence of cAMP. E. coli catabolite activator protein
   1972..2064    -  CDS            lacI (fragment): lac repressor; lacI; The lac repressor binds to the lac operator to inhibit transcription in E. coli. This inhibition can be relieved by adding lactose or isopropyl-β-D-thiogalactopyranoside (IPTG).
   2247..2835    -  rep_origin     ori: high-copy-number ColE1/pMB1/pBR322/pUC origin of replication
   3006..3866    -  CDS            AmpR: β-lactamase; bla; confers resistance to ampicillin, carbenicillin, and related antibiotics
   3867..3971    -  promoter       AmpR promoter: bla
   4066..35      +  CDS            rop (fragment) (across the origin): Rop protein, which maintains plasmids at low copy number; rop
