[The description below was written by a language model from this plasmid's Addgene catalogue record and pLannotate feature annotations shown in this document.]
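Description:
qTAG-N-Blast-sTagRFP is an empty donor-cassette plasmid from the qTAG system for CRISPR-based endogenous tagging in mammalian cells. It is built on a pUC19 backbone and totals about 4.1 kb. In E. coli it is propagated through the high-copy ColE1/pUC origin and selected with ampicillin via the β-lactamase gene and its native promoter. Remnants of the pUC19 lacZα region, lac promoter and operator, and the CAP site flank the cassette. The short bom, rop and lacI fragments that were annotated are backbone remnants rather than functional parts.

The payload is a promoterless tagging module with no gene of interest. Reading in the forward direction, a lox71 site precedes the blasticidin S deaminase (BSD) coding sequence, and a lox66 site follows it. Next comes a red fluorescent protein open reading frame, which the automated annotation calls TagRFP-T and the depositor names sTagRFP. The catalogue describes the arrangement as Blast-2A-sTagRFP, although the 2A element itself is not annotated in the feature table. A 2A peptide would let the resistance protein and the fluorescent tag be produced as separate polypeptides from a single transcript.

Users add homology arms on either side of the cassette so that homology-directed repair places it at the N-terminus of a chosen gene. No mammalian promoter is annotated, so expression of both blasticidin resistance and the tagged protein presumably depends on correct in-frame integration at the endogenous locus, which allows edited cells to be enriched with blasticidin. The lox71/lox66 pair bracketing BSD suggests that Cre can later remove the selection marker, but the record does not spell this out.
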