Addgene plasmid #207679: qTAG-N-Blast-sTagRFP
Purpose: (Empty Backbone) Empty N-terminus donor cassette. Integrate homology arms to target the N-terminus insertion of a Blast-2A-sTagRFP cassette
Depositing lab: Laurence Pelletier. Depositing organization: Sinai Health System. Publication: qTAG: an adaptable plasmid scaffold for CRISPR-based endogenous tagging. Philip R, Sharma A, Matellan L, Erpf AC, Hsu WH, Tkach JM, Wyatt HDM, Pelletier L. EMBO J. 2024 Dec 12. doi: 10.1038/s44318-024-00337-5. PubMed 39668248.
Backbone
  Vector backbone: pUC19
  Backbone manufacturer: Invitrogen
  Backbone size (bp): 2686
  Vector type: Mammalian Expression, CRISPR ; Donor Cassette
  Selectable markers: Blasticidin
Growth in bacteria
  Bacterial resistance: Ampicillin, 100 μg/mL
  Growth temperature: 37°C
  Growth strain: DH5alpha
  Copy number: High Copy
Gene/Insert
  Gene/Insert name: None
Terms and licenses: Academic/Nonprofit Terms; Industry Terms: Not Available to Industry
Depositor comments: Please visit https://www.biorxiv.org/content/10.1101/2023.11.01.565029v3 for bioRxiv preprint.
How to cite: qTAG-N-Blast-sTagRFP was a gift from Laurence Pelletier (Addgene plasmid # 207679 ; http://n2t.net/addgene:207679 ; RRID:Addgene_207679)
